>Addgene plasmid #11034 | p062 pCS xTRPS1 deltaN | depositor full sequence | sequence record 6863 | Author sequence
CGCCATTCTGCCTGGGGACGTCGGAGCAAGCTTGATTTAGGTGACACTATAGAATACAAGCTACTTGTTC
TTTTTGCAGGATCCCATCGATTCGAATTCCCCACCATGGTGTCTGTAAACCAAGATCAGCAAAAATCCTC
AAGAGACAGCCCCAATGTGGAAGCAGCACATCTAGCCAGGCCAGTGTATGGCTTGTCTATAGAACCCAAG
GGATTTCAAGGAGTGACAGCAGGTGCTAGTGGAGAAAAGTCTGGGCAGCATACACCACAGTATCCTACAG
CAGGAGATAGCAAATCAAAAGATGAATCCCAGTCACTGCTAAGGAGGCGTAGAGGATCCGGTGTGTTCTG
TGCCAACTGTCTGACCACAAAGACATCCCTCTGGAGGAAAAATGCCAACGGTGGCTATGTCTGCAATGCG
TGTGGCCTTTACCAGAAACTTCACTCGACTCCCAGACCGTTAAATATAATTAAGCAGAACAATGGTGAGC
AGATCATTAGGAGACGAACAAGAAAGCGCCTTAACCCAGAAGCACTGCAGCCTGAACAGTTAACTAAACA
TCAAAGAGCGAGTAGTGAAGAACAAGCTAATGGAAGTCCTTTAGATATAAGGTCAGAGGACCACTCAATG
GAAGGTCATCAAAGAGAAAATCAGCAGCTTAGTATGAATAAATATGGGTCTCAAGCTTCATTGACTAAAA
GCCATTCTGCTCAGCAGACCATGATTGTCAGTCAAACCATGGATATACACAAACGGATGCAACCTTTGCA
CATTCAGATAAAAAGCCCTCAGGAAAGCAGTGGAGAACCAGGAAACAGCTCATCTGTTTCTGATGGCAAA
GGAAGCTCAGAAAGAGGAAGTCCAATTGAGAAATACATGAGACCTATAAAGCATCCTAATTACTCTCCAC
CTGGAAGCCCAATAGAAAAATATCAGTACCCACTCTTTGGACTTCCTTTTGTTCACAATGACTTCCAGAG
TGAAGCTGACTGGCTGAGATTCTGGAGTAAATATAAACTGTCAGTTCCTGGAAATCCGCACTACTTGAGT
CATGTGCCTGGCCTGCCAAATCCCTGCCCAAATTATGTGCCTTATCCCACCTTTAATCTGCCTGCTCAAT
ATTCCTCTGTTGGGTCAGACAATGACATTCCTCTAGATTTGGCAATGAAGCATTCCAGACCTGGATCAGG
AACAAATGGAGACTCTAAGGAAAAATCAAAGTCACCCGTGAGTGTAAAGGATGATGGTCCTTTGAATGTA
ACTAAAATAGAGAAATCAGATAAGAGTACGCAAGATGAACTTTCAACAAAATGTGTGCACTGTGGCATTG
TCTTTCTGGATGAGGTTATGTATGCTCTACATATGAGTTGCCATGGGGAAAGTGGACCTTTTCAGTGTAG
TATATGCCAACATCTTTGCACGGACAAGTATGACTTCACAACTCATATTCAGAGAGGCCTACATAGGAAC
ATTGCACAAGCTGAAAAGAATGGAAAAAATAAAGATCTCGAGCCTCTAGAACTATAGTGAGTCGTATTAC
GTAGATCCAGACATGATAAGATACATTGATGAGTTTGGACAAACCACAACTAGAATGCAGTGAAAAAAAT
GCTTTATTTGTGAAATTTGTGATGCTATTGCTTTATTTGTAACCATTATAAGCTGCAATAAACAAGTTAA
CAACAACAATTGCATTCATTTTATGTTTCAGGTTCAGGGGGAGGTGTGGGAGGTTTTTTAATTCGCGGCG
CGCCGCGGCGCCAATGCATTGGGCCCGGTACCCAGCTTTTGTTCCCTTTAGTGAGGGTTAATTGCGCGCT
TGGCGTAATCATGGTCATAGCTGTTTCCTGTGTGAAATTGTTATCCGCTCACAATTCCACACAACATACG
AGCCGGAAGCATAAAGTGTAAAGCCTGGGGTGCCTAATGAGTGAGCTAACTCACATTAATTGCGTTGCGC
TCACTGCCCGCTTTCCAGTCGGGAAACCTGTCGTGCCAGCTGCATTAATGAATCGGCCAACGCGCGGGGA
GAGGCGGTTTGCGTATTGGGCGCTCTTCCGCTTCCTCGCTCACTGACTCGCTGCGCTCGGTCGTTCGGCT
GCGGCGAGCGGTATCAGCTCACTCAAAGGCGGTAATACGGTTATCCACAGAATCAGGGGATAACGCAGGA
AAGAACATGTGAGCAAAAGGCCAGCAAAAGGCCAGGAACCGTAAAAAGGCCGCGTTGCTGGCGTTTTTCC
ATAGGCTCCGCCCCCCTGACGAGCATCACAAAAATCGACGCTCAAGTCAGAGGTGGCGAAACCCGACAGG
ACTATAAAGATACCAGGCGTTTCCCCCTGGAAGCTCCCTCGTGCGCTCTCCTGTTCCGACCCTGCCGCTT
ACCGGATACCTGTCCGCCTTTCTCCCTTCGGGAAGCGTGGCGCTTTCTCATAGCTCACGCTGTAGGTATC
TCAGTTCGGTGTAGGTCGTTCGCTCCAAGCTGGGCTGTGTGCACGAACCCCCCGTTCAGCCCGACCGCTG
CGCCTTATCCGGTAACTATCGTCTTGAGTCCAACCCGGTAAGACACGACTTATCGCCACTGGCAGCAGCC
ACTGGTAACAGGATTAGCAGAGCGAGGTATGTAGGCGGTGCTACAGAGTTCTTGAAGTGGTGGCCTAACT
ACGGCTACACTAGAAGGACAGTATTTGGTATCTGCGCTCTGCTGAAGCCAGTTACCTTCGGAAAAAGAGT
TGGTAGCTCTTGATCCGGCAAACAAACCACCGCTGGTAGCGGTGGTTTTTTTGTTTGCAAGCAGCAGATT
ACGCGCAGAAAAAAAGGATCTCAAGAAGATCCTTTGATCTTTTCTACGGGGTCTGACGCTCAGTGGAACG
AAAACTCACGTTAAGGGATTTTGGTCATGAGATTATCAAAAAGGATCTTCACCTAGATCCTTTTAAATTA
AAAATGAAGTTTTAAATCAATCTAAAGTATATATGAGTAAACTTGGTCTGACAGTTACCAATGCTTAATC
AGTGAGGCACCTATCTCAGCGATCTGTCTATTTCGTTCATCCATAGTTGCCTGACTCCCCGTCGTGTAGA
TAACTACGATACGGGAGGGCTTACCATCTGGCCCCAGTGCTGCAATGATACCGCGAGACCCACGCTCACC
GGCTCCAGATTTATCAGCAATAAACCAGCCAGCCGGAAGGGCCGAGCGCAGAAGTGGTCCTGCAACTTTA
TCCGCCTCCATCCAGTCTATTAATTGTTGCCGGGAAGCTAGAGTAAGTAGTTCGCCAGTTAATAGTTTGC
GCAACGTTGTTGCCATTGCTACAGGCATCGTGGTGTCACGCTCGTCGTTTGGTATGGCTTCATTCAGCTC
CGGTTCCCAACGATCAAGGCGAGTTACATGATCCCCCATGTTGTGCAAAAAAGCGGTTAGCTCCTTCGGT
CCTCCGATCGTTGTCAGAAGTAAGTTGGCCGCAGTGTTATCACTCATGGTTATGGCAGCACTGCATAATT
CTCTTACTGTCATGCCATCCGTAAGATGCTTTTCTGTGACTGGTGAGTACTCAACCAAGTCATTCTGAGA
ATAGTGTATGCGGCGACCGAGTTGCTCTTGCCCGGCGTCAATACGGGATAATACCGCGCCACATAGCAGA
ACTTTAAAAGTGCTCATCATTGGAAAACGTTCTTCGGGGCGAAAACTCTCAAGGATCTTACCGCTGTTGA
GATCCAGTTCGATGTAACCCACTCGTGCACCCAACTGATCTTCAGCATCTTTTACTTTCACCAGCGTTTC
TGGGTGAGCAAAAACAGGAAGGCAAAATGCCGCAAAAAAGGGAATAAGGGCGACACGGAAATGTTGAATA
CTCATACTCTTCCTTTTTCAATATTATTGAAGCATTTATCAGGGTTATTGTCTCATGAGCGGATACATAT
TTGAATGTATTTAGAAAAATAAACAAATAGGGGTTCCGCGCACATTTCCCCGAAAAGTGCCACCTAAATT
GTAAGCGTTAATATTTTGTTAAAATTCGCGTTAAATTTTTGTTAAATCAGCTCATTTTTTAACCAATAGG
CCGAAATCGGCAAAATCCCTTATAAATCAAAAGAATAGACCGAGATAGGGT
[37 nt withheld, positions 4112-4148]
AAAGAACGTGGACTCCAACGTCAAAGG
[49 nt withheld, positions 4176-4224]
T
[91 nt withheld, positions 4226-4316]
G
[124 nt withheld, positions 4318-4441]
CCCATTCGCCATTCAGGCTGCGCAACTGTTGGGAAGGGCGATCGGTGCGGGCCTCTTCGCTATTACGCCA
GGACCATAGCCAATTCAATATGGCGTATATGGACTCATGCCAATTCAATATGGTGGATCTGGACCTGTGC
CAATTCAATATGGCGTATATGGACTCGTGCCAATTCAATATGGTGGATCTGGACCCCAGCCAATTCAATA
TGGCGGACTTGGCACCATGCCAATTCAATATGGCGGACCTGGCACTGTGCCAACTGGGGAGGGGTCTACT
TGGCACGGTGCCAAGTTTGAGGAGGGGTCTTGGCCCTGTGCCAAGTCCGCCATATTGAATTGGCATGGTG
CCAATAATGGCGGCCATATTGGCTATATGCCAGGATCAATATATAGGCAATATCCAATATGGCCCTATGC
CAATATGGCTATTGGCCAGGTTCAATACTATGTATTGGCCCTATGCCATATAGTATTCCATATATGGGTT
TTCCTATTGACGTAGATAGCCCCTCCCAATGGGCGGTCCCATATACCATATATGGGGCTTCCTAATACCG
CCCATAGCCACTCCCCCATTGACGTCAATGGTCTCTATATATGGTCTTTCCTATTGACGTCATATGGGCG
GTCCTATTGACGTATATGGCGCCTCCCCCATTGACGTCAATTACGGTAAATGGCCCGCCTGGCTCAATGC
CCATTGACGTCAATAGGACCACCCACCATTGACGTCAATGGGATGGCTCATTGCCCATTCATATCCGTTC
TCACGCCCCCTATTGACGTCAATGACGGTAAATGGCCCACTTGGCAGTACATCAATATCTATTAATAGTA
ACTTGGCAAGTACATTACTATTGGAAGTACGCCAGGGTACATTGGCAGTACTCCCATTGACGTCAATGGC
GGTAAATGGCCCGCGATGGCTGCCAAGTACATCCCCATTGACGTCAATGGGGAGGGGCAATGACGCAAAT
GGGCGTTCCATTGACGTAAATGGGCGGTAGGCGTGCCTAATGGGAGGTCTATATAAGCAATGCTCGTTTA
GGGAAC
Features (pLannotate 1.2.2; 15 found; start..end, strand, type, name):
     35..53      +  promoter       SP6 promoter: promoter for bacteriophage SP6 RNA polymerase
    103..1506    +  CDS            trps1 (fragment): TRPS1_XENLA - Experimental evidence at protein level: Swiss-Prot protein existence level 1. Transcriptional repressor. Represses expression of GATA- regulated genes at selected sites and stages in vertebrate development. From Xenopus laevis (African clawed frog).
   1522..1539    -  promoter       T7 promoter (fragment): promoter for bacteriophage T7 RNA polymerase
   1544..1678    -  polyA_signal   SV40 poly(A) signal: SV40 polyadenylation signal
   1795..1813    -  promoter       T3 promoter: promoter for bacteriophage T3 RNA polymerase
   1858..1874    -  protein_bind   lac operator: The lac repressor binds to the lac operator to inhibit transcription in E. coli. This inhibition can be relieved by adding lactose or isopropyl-β-D-thiogalactopyranoside (IPTG). lac repressor encoded by lacI
   1882..1912    -  promoter       lac promoter: promoter for the E. coli lac operon
   1927..1948    -  protein_bind   CAP binding site: CAP binding activates transcription in the presence of cAMP. E. coli catabolite activator protein
   1961..2053    -  CDS            lacI (fragment): lac repressor; lacI; The lac repressor binds to the lac operator to inhibit transcription in E. coli. This inhibition can be relieved by adding lactose or isopropyl-β-D-thiogalactopyranoside (IPTG).
   2236..2824    -  rep_origin     ori: high-copy-number ColE1/pMB1/pBR322/pUC origin of replication
   2995..3855    -  CDS            AmpR: β-lactamase; bla; confers resistance to ampicillin, carbenicillin, and related antibiotics
   3856..3960    -  promoter       AmpR promoter: bla
   4013..4441    -  rep_origin     f1 ori (sequence partly withheld): f1 bacteriophage origin of replication; arrow indicates direction of (+) strand synthesis
   4446..4512    -  CDS            lacZα (fragment): LacZα fragment of β-galactosidase; lacZ fragment
   4513..5497    +  promoter       CMV IE94 promoter: enhancer/promoter region of simian cytomegalovirus major immediate early transcription unit IE94
