[The description below was written by a language model from this plasmid's Addgene catalogue record and pLannotate feature annotations shown in this document.]
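Description:
p062 pCS xTRPS1 deltaN is an expression plasmid built on the pCS105 backbone, a member of the pCS2-type vector family listed for use in mammalian, avian and zebrafish systems. It carries an N-terminally truncated fragment of Xenopus laevis TRPS1, an atypical GATA-type transcriptional repressor. The insert of about 1.4 kb encodes residues 806–1272 of the frog protein, that is, the C-terminal portion with the N-terminal region removed. The feature table annotates it as a trps1 fragment and shows no epitope tag or reporter fused to it.

The full annotated sequence is 5,497 nt, consistent with the stated backbone and insert sizes. The coding fragment lies downstream of the simian cytomegalovirus IE94 enhancer/promoter, which reads across the circular junction into the insert and drives expression in vertebrate cells and embryos. An SP6 promoter sits between the IE94 element and the insert, so sense RNA can be transcribed in vitro, as is commonly done to make mRNA for embryo injection. An SV40 polyadenylation signal follows the insert, although it is annotated on the opposite strand. A partial T7 promoter and a T3 promoter lie beyond the insert's 3′ end and point back toward it.

In E. coli the plasmid replicates from a high-copy ColE1/pUC-type origin and is selected with ampicillin through the β-lactamase gene. An f1 origin and remnants of the lac region (lac promoter and operator, with lacZα and lacI fragments) are carried over from the parent phagemid. Given the associated study on TRPS1 repression and developmental function, the construct most likely serves as a deletion mutant for mapping which regions of TRPS1 its activity requires, but the record does not state a specific purpose.
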