Addgene plasmid #11034: p062 pCS xTRPS1 deltaN
Depositing lab: Ramesh Shivdasani. Depositing organization: Dana-Farber Cancer Institute. Publication: Transcriptional repression and developmental functions of the atypical vertebrate GATA protein TRPS1. Malik TH, Shoichet SA, Latham P, Kroll TG, Peters LL, Shivdasani RA. EMBO J. 2001 Apr 2. 20(7):1715-25. 10.1093/emboj/20.7.1715 PubMed 11285235.
Backbone
  Vector backbone: pCS105
  Backbone size w/o insert (bp): 4133
  Vector type: mammalian, avian, and zebrafish
Growth in bacteria
  Bacterial resistance: Ampicillin, 100 μg/mL
  Growth temperature: 37°C
  Growth strain: DH5alpha
  Copy number: High Copy
Gene/Insert
  Gene/Insert name: TRPS1 deltaN (alt name: TRPS1)
  Species: X. laevis (frog)
  Insert size (bp): 1400
  Mutation: aa806-1272 of xTRPS1
  Entrez Gene: trps1
  Cloning method: Restriction Enzyme
  Sequencing primers: 5′ SP6; 3′ T3 or M13 reverse
Terms and licenses: Academic/Nonprofit Terms; Industry Terms: Not Available to Industry
How to cite: p062 pCS xTRPS1 deltaN was a gift from Ramesh Shivdasani (Addgene plasmid # 11034 ; http://n2t.net/addgene:11034 ; RRID:Addgene_11034)
